Addgene plasmid #23597: pDONR223-BRSK1
Depositing lab: William Hahn & David Root. Depositing organization: Dana-Farber Cancer Institute. Publication: COT drives resistance to RAF inhibition through MAP kinase pathway reactivation. Johannessen CM, Boehm JS, Kim SY, Thomas SR, Wardwell L, Johnson LA, Emery CM, Stransky N, Cogdill AP, Barretina J, Caponigro G, Hieronymus H, Murray RR, Salehi-Ashtiani K, Hill DE, Vidal M, Zhao JJ, Yang X, Alkan O, Kim S, Harris JL, Wilson CJ, Myer VE, Finan PM, Root DE, Roberts TM, Golub T, Flaherty KT, Dummer R, Weber BL, Sellers WR, Schlegel R, Wargo JA, Hahn WC, Garraway LA. Nature. 2010 Dec 16;468(7326):968-72. doi: 10.1038/nature09627 PubMed 21107320.
Backbone
  Vector backbone: pDONR223
  Backbone manufacturer: Invitrogen
  Backbone size w/o insert (bp): 5005
  Vector type: Gateway Donor vector
Growth in bacteria
  Bacterial resistance: Spectinomycin, 50 μg/mL
  Growth temperature: 37°C
  Growth strain: DH5alpha
  Copy number: High Copy
Gene/Insert
  Gene/Insert name: BRSK1 (alt name: KIAA1811 protein)
  Species: H. sapiens (human)
  Insert size (bp): 1422
  Mutation: 1MM
  Entrez Gene: BRSK1 (a.k.a. hSAD1)
  Cloning method: Gateway Cloning
  Sequencing primers: 5′ M13pUC-fwd; 3′ M13rev
Terms and licenses: Academic/Nonprofit Terms; Industry Terms: Not Available to Industry
Depositor comments: The ORF has no Stop codon. This design enables easy recombination into a destination vector to add an epitope tag of choice and Stop codon to the ORF. Do NOT use this plasmid directly for transfections. A set of 4 custom lentiviral vectors is available ( pLX301 (http://www.addgene.org/25895/) , pLX302 (http://www.addgene.org/25896/) , pLX303 (http://www.addgene.org/25897/) , pLX304 (http://www.addgene.org/25890/) ) to be used to express these ORFs in mammalian cells. These plasmids are not included in the kit and must be ordered separately.
How to cite: pDONR223-BRSK1 was a gift from William Hahn & David Root (Addgene plasmid # 23597 ; http://n2t.net/addgene:23597 ; RRID:Addgene_23597)
