[The description below was written by a language model from this plasmid's Addgene catalogue record.]
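Description:
pDONR223-BRSK1 is a Gateway entry-type clone built in the Invitrogen pDONR223 donor backbone (about 5 kb without insert) and carrying a human BRSK1 open reading frame (also listed as KIAA1811 protein, or hSAD1). It is a bacterial propagation plasmid only: it is maintained at high copy in standard E. coli cloning strains under spectinomycin selection. The record does not list the origin of replication or individual backbone features, and no feature table is provided. Flanking M13 forward and reverse primer sites are noted for sequencing across the insert.

The insert is recorded as 1422 bp and was introduced by Gateway recombination, so the ORF should sit between recombination sites that allow it to be moved by an LR reaction into any compatible destination vector. The mutation field reads "1MM", which probably means a single mismatch relative to the reference sequence, although the record does not explain it or give its position or consequence. The ORF deliberately lacks a stop codon, so that transfer into a destination vector places it in frame with a C-terminal epitope tag and a stop codon supplied by that vector.

Because the donor backbone has no stated mammalian promoter or expression elements, the depositors warn that it is not meant for direct transfection. Instead it serves as a source clone, with a set of companion lentiviral destination vectors (the pLX301–pLX304 series) suggested for expressing the ORF in mammalian cells. The associated publication concerns resistance to RAF inhibition through reactivation of the MAP kinase pathway, consistent with use of this clone as part of a kinase ORF collection for gain-of-function studies.
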