>Addgene plasmid #23597 | pDONR223-BRSK1 | depositor partial sequence | sequence record 10728 | Author sequence
ATGCGGAGCCTGCCATCCAACGGAGAGCTGGACCCCGACGTCCTAGAGAGCATGGCATCACTGGGCTGCT
TCAGGGACCGCGAGAGGCTGCATCGCGAGCTGCGCAGTGAGGAGGAGAACCAAGAAAAGATGATATATTA
TCTGCTTTTGGATCGGAAGGAGCGGTATCCCAGCTGTGAGGACCAGGACCTGCCTCCCCGGAATGATGTT
GACCCCCCCCGGAAGCGTGTGGATTCTCCCATGCTGAGTCGTCACGGGAAGCGGCGACCAGAGCGGAAGT
CCATGGAAGTCCTGAGCATCACCGATGCCGGGGGTGGTGGCTCCCCTGTACCCACACGACGGGCCTTGGA
GATGGCCCAGCACAGCCAGAGATCCCGTAGCGTCAGTGGAGCCTCCACGGGTCTGTCCTCCAGCCCTCTA
AGCAGCCCAAGGAGTCCGGTCTTTTCCTTTTCACCGGAGCCGGGGGCTGGAGATGAGGCTCGAGGCGGGG
GCTCCCCGACTTCCAAAACGCAGACGCTGCCTTCTCGGGGCCCCAGGGGTGGGGGCGCCGGGGAGCAGCC
CCCGCCCCCCAGTGCCCGCTCCACACCCCTGCCCGGCCCCCCAGGCTCCCCGCGCTCCTCTGGCGGGACC
CCCTTGCACTCGCCTCTGCACACGCCCCGGGCCAGTCCCACCGGGACCCCGGGGACAACACCACCCCCCA
GCCCCGGCGGTGGCGTCGGGGGAGCCGCCTGGAGGAGTCGTCTCAACTCCATCCGCAACAGCTTCCTGGG
CTCCCCTCGCTTTCACCGGCGCAAGATGCAGGTCCCTACCGCTGAGGAGATGTCCAGCTTGACGCCAGAG
TCCTCCCCGGAGCTGGCAAAACGCTCCTGGTTCGGGAACTTCATCTCCTTGGACAAAGAAGAACAAATAT
TCCTCGTGCTAAAGGACAAACCTCTCAGCAGCATCAAAGCAGACATCGTCCATGCCTTTCTGTCGATCCC
CAGCCTGAGTCACAGTGTGCTGTCACAGACCAGCTTCAGGGCCGAGTACAAAGCCAGTGGCGGCCCCTCC
GTCTTCCAAAAGCCCGTCCGCTTCCAGGTGGACATCAGCTCCTCTGAGGGTCCAGAGCCCTCCCCGCGAC
GGGACGGCAGCGGAGGTGGTGGCATCTACTCCGTCACCTTCACTCTCATCTCGGGTCCCAGCCGTCGGTT
CAAGCGAGTGGTGGAGACCATCCAGGCACAGCTCCTGAGCACTCATGACCAGCCCTCCGTGCAGGCCCTG
GCAGACGAGAAGAACGGGGCCCAGACCCGGCCTGCTGGTGCCCCACCCCGAAGCCTGCAGCCCCCACCCG
GCCGCCCAGACCCAGAGCTGAGCAGCTCTCCCCGCCGAGCCCCCCCCAAGGACAAGAAGCTCCTGGCCAC
CAACGGGACCCCTCTGCCCTGA
