>Addgene plasmid #23597 | pDONR223-BRSK1 | addgene partial sequence | sequence record 29401 | 23597 with M13pUC-fwd
TAATGATTTTATTTTGACTGATAGTGACCTGTTCGTTGCAACAAATTGATGAGCAATGCTTTTTTATAAT
GCCAACTTTGTACAAAAAAGTTGGCATGCGAAGCCTGCCATCCAACGGAGAGCTGGACCCCGACGTCCTA
GAGAGCATGGCATCACTGGGCTGCTTCAGGGACCGCGAGAGGCTGCATCGCGAGCTGCGCAGTGAGGAGG
AGAACCAAGAAAAGATGATATATTATCTGCTTTTGGATCGGAAGGAGCGGTATCCCAGCTGTGAGGACCA
GGACCTGCCTCCCCGGAATGATGTTGACCCCCCCCGGAAGCGTGTGGATTCTCCCATGCTGAGTCGTCAC
GGGAAGCGGCGACCAGAGCGGAAGTCCATGGAAGTCCTGAGCATCACCGATGCCGGGGGTGGTGGCTCCC
CTGTACCCACACGACGGGCCTTGGAGATGGCCCAGCACAGCCAGAGATCCCGTAGCGTCAGTGGAGCCTC
CACGGGTCTGTCCTCCAGCCCTCTAAGCAGCCCAAGGAGTCCGGTCTTTTCCTTTTCACCGGAGCCGGGG
GCTGGAGATGAGGCTCGAGGCGGGGG
